Addgene plasmid #57851: mKO-Vimentin-7
Purpose: Localization: Intermediate Filaments, Excitation: 548, Emission: 561
Depositing lab: Michael Davidson. Depositing organization: Florida State University, Tallahassee.
Backbone
  Vector backbone: mKO
  Backbone size w/o insert (bp): 4750
  Vector type: Mammalian Expression
  Selectable markers: Neomycin (select with G418)
Growth in bacteria
  Bacterial resistance: Kanamycin, 50 μg/mL
  Growth temperature: 37°C
  Growth strain: DH5alpha
  Copy number: High Copy
Gene/Insert
  Gene/Insert name: Vimentin (alt name: NM_003380.3)
  Species: H. sapiens (human)
  Entrez Gene: VIM
  Promoter: CMV
  Tag / fusion protein: mKO
  Cloning method: Unknown
  Sequencing primers: 5′ CMV-F; 3′ SV40pA-R
Terms and licenses: Academic/Nonprofit Terms; Industry Terms: Not Available to Industry
Depositor comments: . Excitation = 548; Emission = 561
How to cite: mKO-Vimentin-7 was a gift from Michael Davidson (Addgene plasmid # 57851 ; http://n2t.net/addgene:57851 ; RRID:Addgene_57851)
