[The description below was written by a language model from this plasmid's Addgene catalogue record.]
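Description:
mKO-Vimentin-7 is a mammalian expression plasmid that produces human vimentin (VIM) fused to the orange fluorescent protein mKO (monomeric Kusabira Orange). It is built on an mKO fluorescent-protein backbone of about 4.75 kb without the insert. Expression of the fusion is driven by the CMV promoter, a strong constitutive promoter in most mammalian cell lines. The listed 3′ sequencing primer suggests that an SV40 polyadenylation signal lies downstream of the coding region. In bacteria the plasmid is maintained at high copy number under kanamycin selection. In mammalian cells a neomycin resistance marker allows G418 selection of stable transfectants. No feature table is supplied, so the origin of replication and the arrangement of the resistance cassette are not documented here.

Vimentin is a type III intermediate filament protein, so the fusion incorporates into the cell's intermediate filament network and labels it. The construct therefore works as a localization marker for imaging these filaments in transfected cells by fluorescence microscopy. The fluorophore's recorded excitation maximum is 548 nm and its emission maximum is 561 nm, which places it in the orange part of the spectrum. This makes it suitable for pairing with spectrally distinct labels such as green or far-red ones in multicolor experiments. The record does not state whether mKO sits at the N- or C-terminus of vimentin. The "7" in the name may refer to the length of the linker between the two proteins, but this is not stated either, and the cloning method is listed as unknown.
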