>Addgene plasmid #57851 | mKO-Vimentin-7 | depositor partial sequence | sequence record 89003 | insert sequence
CGACGTCAGATCCGCTAGCGCTACCGGACTCAGATCTCGAGCTCAAGCTTCGAATTCCCATGTCCACCAG
GTCCGTGTCCTCGTCCTCCTACCGCAGGATGTTCGGCGGCCCGGGCACCGCGAGCCGGCCGAGCTCCAGC
CGGAGCTACGTGACTACGTCCACCCGCACCTACAGCCTGGGCAGCGCGCTGCGCCCCAGCACCAGCCGCA
GCCTCTACGCCTCGTCCCCGGGCGGCGTGTATGCCACGCGCTCCTCTGCCGTGCGCCTGCGGAGCAGCGT
GCCCGGGGTGCGGCTCCTGCAGGACTCGGTGGACTTCTCGCTGGCCGACGCCATCAACACCGAGTTCAAG
AACACCCGCACCAACGAGAAGGTGGAGCTGCAGGAGCTGAATGACCGCTTCGCCAACTACATCGACAAGG
TGCGCTTCCTGGAGCAGCAGAATAAGATCCTGCTGGCCGAGCTCGAGCAGCTCAAGGGCCAAGGCAAGTC
GCGCCTGGGGGACCTCTACGAGGAGGAGATGCGGGAGCTGCGCCGGCAGGTGGACCAGCTAACCAACGAC
AAAGCCCGCGTCGAGGTGGAGCGCGACAACCTGGCCGAGGACATCATGCGCCTCCGGGAGAAATTGCAGG
AGGAGATGCTTCAGAGAGAGGAAGCCGAAAACACCCTGCAATCTTTCAGACAGGATGTTGACAATGCGTC
TCTGGCACGTCTTGACCTTGAACGCAAAGTGGAATCTTTGCAAGAAGAGATTGCCTTTTTGAAGAAACTC
CACGAAGAGGAAATCCAGGAGCTGCAGGCTCAGATTCAGGAACAGCATGTCCAAATCGATGTGGATGTTT
CCAAGCCTGACCTCACGGCTGCCCTGCGTGACGTACGTCAGCAATATGAAAGTGTGGCTGCCAAGAACCT
GCAGGAGGCAGAAGAATGGTACAAATCCAAGTTTGCTGACCTCTCTGAGGCTGCCAACCGGAACAATGAC
GCCCTGCGCCAGGCAAAGCAGGAGTCCACTGAGTACCGGAGACAGGTGCAGTCCCTCACCTGTGAAGTGG
ATGCCCTTAAAGGAACCAATGAGTCCCTGGAACGCCAGATGCGTGAAATGGAAGAGAACTTTGCCGTTGA
AGCTGCTAACTACCAAGACACTATTGGCCGCCTGCAGGATGAGATTCAGAATATGAAGGAGGAAATGGCT
CGTCACCTTCGTGAATACCAAGACCTGCTCAATGTTAAGATGGCCCTTGACATTGAGATTGCCACCTACA
GGAAGCTGCTGGAAGGCGAGGAGAGCAGGATTTCTCTGCCTCTTCCAAACTTTTCCTCCCTGAACCTGAG
GGAAACTAATCTGGATTCACTCCCTCTGGTTGATACCCACTCAAAAAGGACACTTCTGATTAAGACGGTT
GAAACTAGAGATGGACAGGTTATCAACGAAACTTCTCAGCATCACGATGACCTTGAAGGGGATCCACCGG
TCGCCACCATGGTGAGTGTGATTAAACCAGAGATGAAGATGAGGTACTACATGGACGGCTCCGTCAATGG
GCATGAGTTCACAATTGAAGGTGAAGGCACAGGCAGACCTTACGAGGGACATCAAGAGATGACACTACGC
GTCACAATGGCCAAGGGCGGGCCAATGCCTTTCGCGTTTGACTTAGTGTCACACGTGTTCTGTTACGGCC
ACAGACCTTTTACTAAATATCCAGAAGAGATACCAGACTATTTCAAACAAGCATTTCCTGAAGGCCTGTC
ATGGGAAAGGTCGTTGGAGTTCGAAGATGGTGGGTCCGCTTCAGTCAGTGCGCATATAAGCCTTAGAGGA
AACACCTTCTACCACAAATCCAAATTTACTGGGGTTAACTTTCCTGCCGATGGTCCTATCATGCAAAACC
AAAGTGTTGATTGGGAGCCATCAACCGAGAAAATTACTGCCAGCGACGGAGTTCTGAAGGGTGATGTTAC
GATGTACCTAAAACTTGAAGGAGGCGGCAATCACAAATGCCAATTCAAGACTACTTACAAGGCGGCAAAA
AAGATTCTTAAAATGCCAGGAAGCCATTACATCAGCCATCGCCTCGTCAGGAAAACCGAAGGCAACATTA
CTGAGCTGGTAGAAGATGCAGTAGCTCATTCCTAAGCGGCCGCGACTCTAGATCATAATCAGCCATACCA
CATT
