>Addgene plasmid #57851 | mKO-Vimentin-7 | addgene partial sequence | sequence record 101015 | mKO2-R 5'-CCTGTGCCTTCACCTTCAAT-3'
TAGTACCTCATCTTCATCTCTGGTTTAATCACACTCACCATGGTGGCGACCGGTGGATCCCCTTCAAGGT
CATCGTGATGCTGAGAAGTTTCGTTGATAACCTGTCCATCTCTAGTTTCAACCGTCTTAATCAGAAGTGT
CCTTTTTGAGTGGGTATCAACCAGAGGGAGTGAATCCAGATTAGTTTCCCTCAGGTTCAGGGAGGAAAAG
TTTGGAAGAGGCAGAGAAATCCTGCTCTCCTCGCCTTCCAGCAGCTTCCTGTAGGTGGCAATCTCAATGT
CAAGGGCCATCTTAACATTGAGCAGGTCTTGGTATTCACGAAGGTGACGAGCCATTTCCTCCTTCATATT
CTGAATCTCATCCTGCAGGCGGCCAATAGTGTCTTGGTAGTTAGCAGCTTCAACGGCAAAGTTCTCTTCC
ATTTCACGCATCTGGCGTTCCAGGGACTCATTGGTTCCTTTAAGGGCATCCACTTCACAGGTGAGGGACT
GCACCTGTCTCCGGTACTCAGTGGACTCCTGCTTTGCCTGGCGCAGGGCGTCATTGTTCCGGTTGGCAGC
CTCAGAGAGGTCAGCAAACTTGGATTTGTACCATTCTTCTGCCTCCTGCAGGTTCTTGGCAGCCACACTT
TCATATTGCTGACGTACGTCACGCAGGGCAGCCGTGAGGTCAGGCTTGGAAACATCCACATCGATTTGGA
CATGCTGTTCCTGAATCTGAGCCTGCAGCTCCTGGATTTCCTCTTCGTGGAGTTTCTTCAAAAAGGCAAT
CTCTTCTTGCAAAGATTCCACTTTGCGTTCAAGGTCAAGACGTGCCAGAGACGCATTGTCAACATCCTGT
CTGAAAGATTGCAGGGTGTTTTCGGCTT
